Addgene plasmid #129405: pAV-U6+27-Tornado-F30-Pepper(TAR Variant-2)
Purpose: circular Pepper RNA
Depositing lab: Samie Jaffrey. Depositing organization: Cornell University. Publication: Live imaging of mRNA using RNA-stabilized fluorogenic proteins. Wu J, Zaccara S, Khuperkar D, Kim H, Tanenbaum ME, Jaffrey SR. Nat Methods. 2019 Sep;16(9):862-865. doi: 10.1038/s41592-019-0531-7. Epub 2019 Aug 30. PubMed 31471614.
Backbone
  Vector backbone: pAV U6+27
  Backbone manufacturer: Addgene plasmid # 25709
  Vector type: Mammalian Expression
Growth in bacteria
  Bacterial resistance: Ampicillin, 100 μg/mL
  Growth temperature: 37°C
  Growth strain: DH5alpha
  Copy number: Unknown
Gene/Insert
  Gene/Insert name: circular F30-Pepper(TAR Variant-2)
  Species: Synthetic
  Insert size (bp): 275
  GenBank ID: MN052908 MN052908
  Promoter: U6
  Cloning method: Restriction Enzyme; 5′ cloning site Sal1 (not destroyed); 3′ cloning site Xba1 (not destroyed)
  Sequencing primers: 5′ GACTATCATATGCTTACCGT; 3′ GAAATTTGTGATGCTATTGC
Terms and licenses: Academic/Nonprofit Terms; Industry Terms: Not Available to Industry
How to cite: pAV-U6+27-Tornado-F30-Pepper(TAR Variant-2) was a gift from Samie Jaffrey (Addgene plasmid # 129405 ; http://n2t.net/addgene:129405 ; RRID:Addgene_129405)
