[The description below was written by a language model from this plasmid's Addgene catalogue record and pLannotate feature annotations shown in this document.]
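Description:
pAV-U6+27-Tornado-F30-Pepper(TAR Variant-2) is a mammalian expression plasmid built on the pAV U6+27 backbone and designed to produce a small circular RNA carrying the Pepper aptamer. It is propagated in E. coli through a high-copy ColE1/pUC-type origin with ampicillin selection (AmpR under its bla promoter), and it also carries an f1 phage origin. The 6,242-nt sequenced record additionally contains an SV40 enhancer/early promoter driving the neomycin/kanamycin phosphotransferase gene, flanked by Tn5-derived remnants (transposase and ble fragments) and followed by SV40 small t intron and polyadenylation sequences. This cassette could support G418 selection in mammalian cells. Two partial AAV2 inverted terminal repeats bracket the mammalian cassettes, a legacy of the AAV-derived backbone, but the record does not describe the plasmid as intended for viral packaging.

The payload is a 275 bp synthetic insert cloned between SalI and XbaI sites, both retained, downstream of the human U6 RNA polymerase III promoter. "U6+27" refers to inclusion of the first 27 nucleotides of U6 snRNA, which helps stabilise the transcript. In the Tornado system the RNA of interest is flanked by self-cleaving twister ribozymes, one of which is partly detected in the annotation. Their cleavage leaves ends that are joined by an endogenous cellular RNA ligase, giving a circular RNA that resists exonucleases and accumulates to high levels. Here the circularised RNA is an F30 folding scaffold displaying Pepper, a TAR-derived element (variant 2). According to the associated publication title, it belongs to a system of RNA-stabilised fluorogenic proteins for live RNA imaging. The aptamer and scaffold themselves are not annotated in the feature table.
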