Features (pLannotate 1.2.2; 20 found; start..end, strand, type, name):
      1..330     +  promoter       SV40 promoter: SV40 enhancer and early promoter
    332..655     +  CDS            tnpA (fragment): TN5P_ECOLX - Also known as tnp. Experimental evidence at protein level: Swiss-Prot protein existence level 1. Mediates transposition of transposon Tn5 by a 'cut and paste' mechanism. First, the monomeric transposase binds the 19 bp inverted DNA repeats flanking the transposon. Then, dimerization of the DNA- bound transposase creates a synaptic DNA complex. After nicking of the first DNA strand, excision of the transposon proceeds through a series of intermediates. The transposase then mediates the insertion of the transposon at a new site by strand transfer. The activity of the wild- type tran
    687..1478    +  CDS            neo: KKA2_KLEPN - Also known as kan, nptII. Experimental evidence at protein level: Swiss-Prot protein existence level 1. Resistance to kanamycin, neomycin, paromomycin, ribostamycin, butirosin and gentamicin B. From Klebsiella pneumoniae.
   1502..1822    +  CDS            ble (fragment): BLE_KLEPN - Experimental evidence at protein level: Swiss-Prot protein existence level 1. Binding protein with a strong affinity to the bleomycin family of antibiotics. Binds to CL990; an antimitotic-antibiotic compound. From Klebsiella pneumoniae.
   1825..1899    +  CDS            small t antigen (fragment): SV40 (simian virus 40) small t antigen
   1901..1966    +  intron         small t intron: SV40 (simian virus 40) small t antigen intron
   2096..2116    +  CDS            SV40 NLS: nuclear localization signal of SV40 (simian virus 40) large T antigen
   2435..2518    +  CDS            large T antigen (fragment): large T antigen from SV40 (simian virus 40)
   2541..2675    +  polyA_signal   SV40 poly(A) signal: SV40 polyadenylation signal
   2731..2779    +  repeat_region  AAV2 ITR (fragment): inverted terminal repeat of adeno-associated virus serotype 2 inverted
   2944..3532    -  rep_origin     ori: high-copy-number ColE1/pMB1/pBR322/pUC origin of replication
   3703..4563    -  CDS            AmpR: β-lactamase; bla; confers resistance to ampicillin, carbenicillin, and related antibiotics
   4564..4668    -  promoter       AmpR promoter: bla
   4695..5123    +  rep_origin     f1 ori (sequence partly withheld): f1 bacteriophage origin of replication; arrow indicates direction of (+) strand synthesis
   5154..5221    -  CDS            lacZα (fragment): LacZα fragment of β-galactosidase; lacZ fragment
   5244..5373    -  repeat_region  AAV2 ITR (fragment): inverted terminal repeat of adeno-associated virus serotype 2 inverted
   5422..5543    -  polyA_signal   SV40 poly(A) signal: SV40 polyadenylation signal
   5601..5621    -  misc_feature   MCS (fragment): pUC18/19 multiple cloning site
   5856..5922    -  ncRNA          twister-P3 (fragment): Accession: RF03154 - type-P3 twister ribozyme
   5970..6210    -  promoter       U6 promoter: RNA polymerase III promoter for human U6 snRNA
>Addgene plasmid #129405 | pAV-U6+27-Tornado-F30-Pepper(TAR Variant-2) | addgene full sequence | sequence record 254691 | Addgene NGS Result
GTGTGTCAGTTAGGGTGTGGAAAGTCCCCAGGCTCCCCAGCAGGCAGAAGTATGCAAAGCATGCATCTCA
ATTAGTCAGCAACCAGGTGTGGAAAGTCCCCAGGCTCCCCAGCAGGCAGAAGTATGCAAAGCATGCATCT
CAATTAGTCAGCAACCATAGTCCCGCCCCTAACTCCGCCCATCCCGCCCCTAACTCCGCCCAGTTCCGCC
CATTCTCCGCCCCATGGCTGACTAATTTTTTTTATTTATGCAGAGGCCGAGGCCGCCTCGGCCTCTGAGC
TATTCCAGAAGTAGTGAGGAGGCTTTTTTGGAGGCCTAGGCTTTTGCAAAAAGCTTCACGCTGCCGCAAG
CACTCAGGGCGCAAGGGCTGCTAAAGGAAGCGGAACACGTAGAAAGCCAGTCCGCAGAAACGGTGCTGAC
CCCGGATGAATGTCAGCTACTGGGCTATCTGGACAAGGGAAAACGCAAGCGCAAAGAGAAAGCAGGTAGC
TTGCAGTGGGCTTACATGGCGATAGCTAGACTGGGCGGTTTTATGGACAGCAAGCGAACCGGAATTGCCA
GCTGGGGCGCCCTCTGGTAAGGTTGGGAAGCCCTGCAAAGTAAACTGGATGGCTTTCTTGCCGCCAAGGA
TCTGATGGCGCAGGGGATCAAGATCTGATCAAGAGACAGGATGAGGATCGTTTCGCATGATTGAACAAGA
TGGATTGCACGCAGGTTCTCCGGCCGCTTGGGTGGAGAGGCTATTCGGCTATGACTGGGCACAACAGACA
ATCGGCTGCTCTGATGCCGCCGTGTTCCGGCTGTCAGCGCAGGGGCGCCCGGTTCTTTTTGTCAAGACCG
ACCTGTCCGGTGCCCTGAATGAACTGCAGGACGAGGCAGCGCGGCTATCGTGGCTGGCCACGACGGGCGT
TCCTTGCGCAGCTGTGCTCGACGTTGTCACTGAAGCGGGAAGGGACTGGCTGCTATTGGGCGAAGTGCCG
GGGCAGGATCTCCTGTCATCTCACCTTGCTCCTGCCGAGAAAGTATCCATCATGGCTGATGCAATGCGGC
GGCTGCATACGCTTGATCCGGCTACCTGCCCATTCGACCACCAAGCGAAACATCGCATCGAGCGAGCACG
TACTCGGATGGAAGCCGGTCTTGTCGATCAGGATGATCTGGACGAAGAGCATCAGGGGCTCGCGCCAGCC
GAACTGTTCGCCAGGCTCAAGGCGCGCATGCCCGACGGCGAGGATCTCGTCGTGACCCATGGCGATGCCT
GCTTGCCGAATATCATGGTGGAAAATGGCCGCTTTTCTGGATTCATCGACTGTGGCCGGCTGGGTGTGGC
GGACCGCTATCAGGACATAGCGTTGGCTACCCGTGATATTGCTGAAGAGCTTGGCGGCGAATGGGCTGAC
CGCTTCCTCGTGCTTTACGGTATCGCCGCTCCCGATTCGCAGCGCATCGCCTTCTATCGCCTTCTTGACG
AGTTCTTCTGAGCGGGACTCTGGGGTTCGAAATGACCGACCAAGCGACGCCCAACCTGCCATCACGAGAT
TTCGATTCCACCGCCGCCTTCTATGAAAGGTTGGGCTTCGGAATCGTTTTCCGGGACGCCGGCTGGATGA
TCCTCCAGCGCGGGGATCTCATGCTGGAGTTCTTCGCCCACCCCGGGCTCGATCCCCTCGCGAGTTGGTT
CAGCTGCTGCCTGAGGCTGGACGACCTCGCGGAGTTCTACCGGCAGTGCAAATCCGTCGGCATCCAGGAA
ACCAGCAGCGGCTATCCGCGCATCCATGCCCCCGAACTGCAGGAGTGGGGAGGCACGATGGCCGCTTTGG
TCCGGATCTTTGTGAAGGAACCTTACTTCTGTGGTGTGACATAATTGGACAAACTACCTACAGAGATTTA
AAGCTCTAAGGTAAATATAAAATTTTTAAGTGTATAATGTGTTAAACTACTGATTCTAATTGTTTGTGTA
TTTTAGATTCCAACCTATGGAACTGATGAATGGGAGCAGTGGTGGAATGCCTTTAATGAGGAAAACCTGT
TTTGCTCAGAAGAAATGCCATCTAGTGATGATGAGGCTACTGCTGACTCTCAACATTCTACTCCTCCAAA
AAAGAAGAGAAAGGTAGAAGACCCCAAGGACTTTCCTTCAGAATTGCTAAGTTTTTTGAGTCATGCTGTG
TTTAGTAATAGAACTCTTGCTTGCTTTGCTATTTACACCACAAAGGAAAAAGCTGCACTGCTATACAAGA
AAATTATGGAAAAATATTCTGTAACCTTTATAAGTAGGCATAACAGTTATAATCATAACATACTGTTTTT
TCTTACTCCACACAGGCATAGAGTGTCTGCTATTAATAACTATGCTCAAAAATTGTGTACCTTTAGCTTT
TTAATTTGTAAAGGGGTTAATAAGGAATATTTGATGTATAGTGCCTTGACTAGAGATCATAATCAGCCAT
ACCACATTTGTAGAGGTTTTACTTGCTTTAAAAAACCTCCCACACCTCCCCCTGAACCTGAAACATAAAA
TGAATGCAATTGTTGTTGTTAACTTGTTTATTGCAGCTTATAATGGTTACAAATAAAGCAATAGCATCAC
AAATTTCACAAATAAAGCATTTTTTTCACTGCATTCTAGTTGTGGTTTGTCCAAACTCATCAATGTATCT
TATCATGTCTGGATCGATCCAGGACCTCCCTAACCCTATGACGTAATTCACGTCACGACTCCACCCCTCC
AGGAACCCCTAGTGATGGAGTTGGCCACTCCCTCTCTGCGCGCTCGCTCACTGACTCGCTGCGCTCGGTC
GTTCGGCTGCGGCGAGCGGTATCAGCTCACTCAAAGGCGGTAATACGGTTATCCACAGAATCAGGGGATA
ACGCAGGAAAGAACATGTGAGCAAAAGGCCAGCAAAAGGCCAGGAACCGTAAAAAGGCCGCGTTGCTGGC
GTTTTTCCATAGGCTCCGCCCCCCTGACGAGCATCACAAAAATCGACGCTCAAGTCAGAGGTGGCGAAAC
CCGACAGGACTATAAAGATACCAGGCGTTTCCCCCTGGAAGCTCCCTCGTGCGCTCTCCTGTTCCGACCC
TGCCGCTTACCGGATACCTGTCCGCCTTTCTCCCTTCGGGAAGCGTGGCGCTTTCTCATAGCTCACGCTG
TAGGTATCTCAGTTCGGTGTAGGTCGTTCGCTCCAAGCTGGGCTGTGTGCACGAACCCCCCGTTCAGCCC
GACCGCTGCGCCTTATCCGGTAACTATCGTCTTGAGTCCAACCCGGTAAGACACGACTTATCGCCACTGG
CAGCAGCCACTGGTAACAGGATTAGCAGAGCGAGGTATGTAGGCGGTGCTACAGAGTTCTTGAAGTGGTG
GCCTAACTACGGCTACACTAGAAGAACAGTATTTGGTATCTGCGCTCTGCTGAAGCCAGTTACCTTCGGA
AAAAGAGTTGGTAGCTCTTGATCCGGCAAACAAACCACCGCTGGTAGCGGTGGTTTTTTTGTTTGCAAGC
AGCAGATTACGCGCAGAAAAAAAGGATCTCAAGAAGATCCTTTGATCTTTTCTACGGGGTCTGACGCTCA
GTGGAACGAAAACTCACGTTAAGGGATTTTGGTCATGAGATTATCAAAAAGGATCTTCACCTAGATCCTT
TTAAATTAAAAATGAAGTTTTAAATCAATCTAAAGTATATATGAGTAAACTTGGTCTGACAGTTACCAAT
GCTTAATCAGTGAGGCACCTATCTCAGCGATCTGTCTATTTCGTTCATCCATAGTTGCCTGACTCCCCGT
CGTGTAGATAACTACGATACGGGAGGGCTTACCATCTGGCCCCAGTGCTGCAATGATACCGCGAGACCCA
CGCTCACCGGCTCCAGATTTATCAGCAATAAACCAGCCAGCCGGAAGGGCCGAGCGCAGAAGTGGTCCTG
CAACTTTATCCGCCTCCATCCAGTCTATTAATTGTTGCCGGGAAGCTAGAGTAAGTAGTTCGCCAGTTAA
TAGTTTGCGCAACGTTGTTGCCATTGCTACAGGCATCGTGGTGTCACGCTCGTCGTTTGGTATGGCTTCA
TTCAGCTCCGGTTCCCAACGATCAAGGCGAGTTACATGATCCCCCATGTTGTGCAAAAAAGCGGTTAGCT
CCTTCGGTCCTCCGATCGTTGTCAGAAGTAAGTTGGCCGCAGTGTTATCACTCATGGTTATGGCAGCACT
GCATAATTCTCTTACTGTCATGCCATCCGTAAGATGCTTTTCTGTGACTGGTGAGTACTCAACCAAGTCA
TTCTGAGAATAGTGTATGCGGCGACCGAGTTGCTCTTGCCCGGCGTCAATACGGGATAATACCGCGCCAC
ATAGCAGAACTTTAAAAGTGCTCATCATTGGAAAACGTTCTTCGGGGCGAAAACTCTCAAGGATCTTACC
GCTGTTGAGATCCAGTTCGATGTAACCCACTCGTGCACCCAACTGATCTTCAGCATCTTTTACTTTCACC
AGCGTTTCTGGGTGAGCAAAAACAGGAAGGCAAAATGCCGCAAAAAAGGGAATAAGGGCGACACGGAAAT
GTTGAATACTCATACTCTTCCTTTTTCAATATTATTGAAGCATTTATCAGGGTTATTGTCTCATGAGCGG
ATACATATTTGAATGTATTTAGAAAAATAAACAAATAGGGGTTCCGCGCACATTTCCCCGAAAAGTGCCA
CCTG
[124 nt withheld, positions 4695-4818]
C
[91 nt withheld, positions 4820-4910]
A
[49 nt withheld, positions 4912-4960]
CCTTTGACGTTGGAGTCCACGTTCTTT
[37 nt withheld, positions 4988-5024]
ACCCTATCTCGGTCTATTCTTTTGATTTATAAGGGATTTTGCCGATTTCGGCCTATTGGTTAAAAAATGA
GCTGATTTAACAAAAATTTAACGCGAATTTTAACAAAATATTAACGCTTACAATTTCCATTCGCCATTCA
GGCTGCGCAACTGTTGGGAAGGGCGATCGGTGCGGGCCTCTTCGCTATTACGCCAGCAGATCTGCAGATC
TGTCCCTCTCTGCGCGCTCGCTCGCTCACTGAGGCCGCCCGGGCAAAGCCCGGGCGTCGGGCGACCTTTG
GTCGCCCGGCCTCAGTGAGCGAGCGAGCGCGCAGAGAGGGAGTGGCCAACTCCATCACTAGGGGTTCCTT
GTAGTTAATGATTAACCCGCCATGCTACTTATCTACGTAAGACATGATAAGATACATTGATGAGTTTGGA
CAAACCACAACTAGAATGCAGTGAAAAAAATGCTTTATTTGTGAAATTTGTGATGCTATTGCTTTATTTG
TAACCATTATAAGCTGCAATAAACAAGTTACTAGTCCTCGGCTCGAGATCGATGCGGTCGCCATATGGAT
ATCGGTAACCGACGTCAAGCTTGCATGCCTGCAGGTCCTAGTAAAAAGCGGACCGAAGTCCGCTCTAGAG
CGTGGACTGTACCCTCCACTTTTATCCGGGCTTGGGACCGGCATTGGCAGTGTTCTACAGTCCACGCCGA
CCGCGGCCGCTTGCCATGAATGATCCGGTACCTCGGGCTCGGAGCTAATGAGCTCAACGAGCCTTTGCTA
GCGGATCATCAGAGTATGTGGGAAACGTGGCAACGCGTCCCACATACACATGGCAAGCGGCCGCACTCGG
CATGGTTAGGCGGTTTCCCGCCCCCTCCCATTTTATCCGGGCTTGGGACCGGCGAGTGCGGCCCGTCGAC
TAGTATATGTGCTGCCGAAGCGAGCACGGTGTTTCGTCCTTTCCACAAGATATATAAAGCCAAGAAATCG
AAATACTTTCAAGTTACGGTAAGCATATGATAGTCCATTTTAAAACATAATTTTAAAACTGCAAACTACC
CAAGAAATTATTACTTTCTACGTCACGTATTTTGTACTAATATCTTTGTGTTTACAGTCAAATTAATTCT
AATTATCTCTCTAACAGCCTTGTATCGTATATGCAAATATGAAGGAATCATGGGAAATAGGCCCTCTTCC
TGCCCGACCTTGGATCCGGCTGTGGAAT
